>Addgene plasmid #91356 | pHH0103_SH3RF3-2/2 | addgene full sequence | sequence record 192217 | Addgene NGS Result
TATAAAAATAGGCGTATCACGAGGCCCTTTCGTCTTCAAGAATTCCCGACACCATCGAATGGTGCAAAAC
CTTTCGCGGTATGGCATGATAGCGCCCGGAAGAGAGTCAATTCAGGGTGGTGAATGTGAAACCAGTAACG
TTATACGATGTCGCAGAGTATGCCGGTGTCTCTTATCAGACCGTTTCCCGCGTGGTGAACCAGGCCAGCC
ACGTTTCTGCGAAAACGCGGGAAAAAGTGGAAGCGGCGATGGCGGAGCTGAATTACATTCCCAACCGCGT
GGCACAACAACTGGCGGGCAAACAGTCGTTGCTGATTGGCGTTGCCACCTCCAGTCTGGCCCTGCACGCG
CCGTCGCAAATTGTCGCGGCGATTAAATCTCGCGCCGATCAACTGGGTGCCAGCGTGGTGGTGTCGATGG
TAGAACGAAGCGGCGTCGAAGCCTGTAAAGCGGCGGTGCACAATCTTCTCGCGCAACGCGTCAGTGGGCT
GATCATTAACTATCCGCTGGATGACCAGGATGCCATTGCTGTGGAAGCTGCCTGCACTAATGTTCCGGCG
TTATTTCTTGATGTCTCTGACCAGACACCCATCAACAGTATTATTTTCTCCCATGAAGACGGTACGCGAC
TGGGCGTGGAGCATCTGGTCGCATTGGGTCACCAGCAAATCGCGCTGTTAGCGGGCCCATTAAGTTCTGT
CTCGGCGCGTCTGCGTCTGGCTGGCTGGCATAAATATCTCACTCGCAATCAAATTCAGCCGATAGCGGAA
CGGGAAGGCGACTGGAGTGCCATGTCCGGTTTTCAACAAACCATGCAAATGCTGAATGAGGGCATCGTTC
CCACTGCGATGCTGGTTGCCAACGATCAGATGGCGCTGGGCGCAATGCGCGCCATTACCGAGTCCGGGCT
GCGCGTTGGTGCGGATATCTCGGTAGTGGGATACGACGATACCGAAGACAGCTCATGTTATATCCCGCCG
TTAACCACCATCAAACAGGATTTTCGCCTGCTGGGGCAAACCAGCGTGGACCGCTTGCTGCAACTCTCTC
AGGGCCAGGCGGTGAAGGGCAATCAGCTGTTGCCCGTCTCACTGGTGAAAAGAAAAACCACCCTGGCGCC
CAATACGCAAACCGCCTCTCCCCGCGCGTTGGCCGATTCATTAATGCAGCTGGCACGACAGGTTTCCCGA
CTGGAAAGCGGGCAGTGAGCGCAACGCAATTAATGTAAGTTAGCTCACTCATTAGGCACAATTCTCATGT
TTGACAGCTTATCATCGACTGCACGGTGCACCAATGCTTCTGGCGTCAGGCAGCCATCGGAAGCTGTGGT
ATGGCTGTGCAGGTCGTAAATCACTGCATAATTCGTGTCGCTCAAGGCGCACTCCCGTTCTGGATAATGT
TTTTTGCGCCGACATCATAACGGTTCTGGCAAATATTCTGAAATGAGCTGTTGACAATTAATCATCGGCT
CGTATAATGTGTGGAATTGTGAGCGGATAACAATTTCACACAGGAAACAGCCAGTCCGTTTAGGTGTTTT
CACGAGCACTTCACCAACAAGGACCATAGATTATGAAAATCGAAGAACACCATCACCATCACCATTCCAG
CGGTAAGCTTATGTCCCCTATACTAGGTTATTGGAAAATTAAGGGCCTTGTGCAACCCACTCGACTTCTT
TTGGAATATCTTGAAGAAAAATATGAAGAGCATTTGTATGAGCGCGATGAAGGTGATAAATGGCGAAACA
AAAAGTTTGAATTGGGTTTGGAGTTTCCCAATCTTCCTTATTATATTGATGGTGATGTTAAATTAACACA
GTCTATGGCCATCATACGTTATATAGCTGACAAGCACAACATGTTGGGTGGTTGTCCAAAAGAGCGTGCA
GAGATTTCAATGCTTGAAGGAGCGGTTTTGGATATTAGATACGGTGTTTCGAGAATTGCATATAGTAAAG
ACTTTGAAACTCTCAAAGTTGATTTTCTTAGCAAGCTACCTGAAATGCTGAAAATGTTCGAAGATCGTTT
ATGTCATAAAACATATTTAAATGGTGATCATGTAACCCATCCTGACTTCATGTTGTATGACGCTCTTGAT
GTTGTTTTATACATGGACCCAATGTGCCTGGATGCGTTCCCAAAATTAGTTTGTTTTAAAAAACGTATTG
AAGCTATCCCACAAATTGATAAGTACTTGAAATCCAGCAAGTATATAGCATGGCCTTTGCAGGGCTGGCA
AGCCACGTTTGGTGGTGGCGACCATCCTCCAAAATCGGATCTGGAAGTTCTGTTCCAGGGGCCCCTGTCC
AGCGGTCTGGTTCCGCGTGGTTCCGGTACCGCGGCCCAGCCGGCCATGGCCCAGGGCGCGCTGGAACGTT
ATCGTGTCGTTGTTTCCTATCCACCACAATCCGAAGCCGAAATTGAACTGAAAGAAGGTGATATTGTTCT
TGTTCATAAAAAACGTGAAGATGGTTGGTACAAAGGTACGCTGCAACGTAATGGTCGTACCGGTCTTTTT
CCCGGTTCCTTTGTTGAATCCTTCGCGGCCGCATA
[142 nt withheld, positions 2556-2697]
C
[98 nt withheld, positions 2699-2796]
AGTTTGTACTGGTGACGAAACTCAGTGTCTAGCTAGAGTGGC
[149 nt withheld, positions 2839-2987]
T
[41 nt withheld, positions 2989-3029]
T
[62 nt withheld, positions 3031-3092]
A
[35 nt withheld, positions 3094-3128]
CCTCCCTCAATCGGTTGAATGTCGCCCTTTTGTCTTTGGCGCTGGTAAACCATATGAA
[86 nt withheld, positions 3187-3272]
T
[54 nt withheld, positions 3274-3327]
CTAGCGCCGCCCTATACCTTGTCTGCCTCCCCGCGTTGCGTCGCGGTGCATGGAGCCGGGCCACCTCGAC
CTGAATGGAAGCCGGCGGCACCTCGCTAACGGATTCACCACTCCAAGAATTGGAGCCAATCAATTCTTGC
GGAGAACTGTGAATGCGCAAACCAACCCTTGGCAGAACATATCCATCGCGTCCGCCATCTCCAGCAGCCG
CACGCGGCGCATCTCGGGCAGCGTTGGGTCCTGGCCACGGGTGCGCATGATCGTGCTCCTGTCGTTGAGG
ACCCGGCTAGGCTGGCGGGGTTGCCTTACTGGTTAGCAGAATGAATCACCGATACGCGAGCGAACGTGAA
GCGACTGCTGCTGCAAAACGTCTGCGACCTGAGCAACAACATGAATGGTCTTCGGTTTCCGTGTTTCGTA
AAGTCTGGAAACGCGGAAGTCAGCGCCCTGCACCATTATGTTCCGGATCTGCATCGCAGGATGCTGCTGG
CTACCCTGTGGAACACCTACATCTGTATTAACGAAGCGCTGGCATTGACCCTGAGTGATTTTTCTCTGGT
CCCGCCGCATCCATACCGCCAGTTGTTTACCCTCACAACGTTCCAGTAACCGGGCATGTTCATCATCAGT
AACCCGTATCGTGAGCATCCTCTCTCGTTTCATCGGTATCATTACCCCCATGAACAGAAATCCCCCTTAC
ACGGAGGCATCAGTGACCAAACAGGAAAAAACCGCCCTTAACATGGCCCGCTTTATCAGAAGCCAGACAT
TAACGCTTCTGGAGAAACTCAACGAGCTGGACGCGGATGAACAGGCAGACATCTGTGAATCGCTTCACGA
CCACGCTGATGAGCTTTACCGCAGGATCCGCGAAATTGTAAGCGTTAATATTTTGTTAAAATTCGCGTTA
AATTTTTGTTAAATCAGCTCATTTTTTAACCAATAGGCCGAAATCGGCAAAATCCCTTATAAATCAAAAG
AATAGACCGAGATAGGGT
[37 nt withheld, positions 4326-4362]
AAAGAACGTGGACTCCAACGTCAAAGG
[49 nt withheld, positions 4390-4438]
T
[91 nt withheld, positions 4440-4530]
G
[124 nt withheld, positions 4532-4655]
CGCGGATCCTGCCTCGCGCGTTTCGGTGATGACGGTGAAAACCTCTGACACATGCAGCTCCCGGAGACGG
TCACAGCTTGTCTGTAAGCGGATGCCGGGAGCAGACAAGCCCGTCAGGGCGCGTCAGCGGGTGTTGGCGG
GTGTCGGGGCGCAGCCATGACCCAGTCACGTAGCGATAGCGGAGTGTATACTGGCTTAACTATGCGGCAT
CAGAGCAGATTGTACTGAGAGTGCACCATATGCGGTGTGAAATACCGCACAGATGCGTAAGGAGAAAATA
CCGCATCAGGCGCTCTTCCGCTTCCTCGCTCACTGACTCGCTGCGCTCGGTCGTTCGGCTGCGGCGAGCG
GTATCAGCTCACTCAAAGGCGGTAATACGGTTATCCACAGAATCAGGGGATAACGCAGGAAAGAACATGT
GAGCAAAAGGCCAGCAAAAGGCCAGGAACCGTAAAAAGGCCGCGTTGCTGGCGTTTTTCCATAGGCTCCG
CCCCCCTGACGAGCATCACAAAAATCGACGCTCAAGTCAGAGGTGGCGAAACCCGACAGGACTATAAAGA
TACCAGGGTTTCCCCCTGGAAGCTCCCTCGTGCGCTCTCCTGTTCCGACCCTGCCGCTTACCGGATACCT
GTCCGCCTTTCTCCCTTCGGGAAGCGTGGCGCTTTCTCATAGCTCACGCTGTAGGTATCTCAGTTCGGTG
TAGGTCGTTCGCTCCAAGCTGGGCTGTGTGCACGAACCCCCCGTTCAGCCCGACCGCTGCGCCTTATCCG
GTAACTATCGTCTTGAGTCCAACCCGGTAAGACACGACTTATCGCCACTGGCAGCAGCCACTGGTAACAG
GATTAGCAGAGCGAGGTATGTAGGCGGTGCTACAGAGTTCTTGAAGTGGTGGCCTAACTACGGCTACACT
AGAAGGACAGTATTTGGTATCTGCGCTCTGCTGAAGCCAGTTACCTTCGGAAAAAGAGTTGGTAGCTCTT
GATCCGGCAAACAAACCACCGCTGGTAGCGGTGGTTTTTTTGTTTGCAAGCAGCAGATTACGCGCAGAAA
AAAAGGATCTCAAGAAGATCCTTTGATCTTTTCTACGGGGTCTGACGCTCAGTGGAACGAAAACTCACGT
TAAGGGATTTTGGTCATGAGATTATCAAAAAGGATCTTCACCTAGATCCTTTTAAATTAAAAATGAAGTT
TTAAATCAATCTAAAGTATATATGAGTAAACTTGGTCTGACAGTTACCAATGCTTAATCAGTGAGGCACC
TATCTCAGCGATCTGTCTATTTCGTTCATCCATAGTTGCCTGACTCCCCGTCGTGTAGATAACTACGATA
CGGGAGGGCTTACCATCTGGCCCCAGTGCTGCAATGATACCGCGAGACCCACGCTCACCGGCTCCAGATT
TATCAGCAATAAACCAGCCAGCCGGAAGGGCCGAGCGCAGAAGTGGTCCTGCAACTTTATCCGCCTCCAT
CCAGTCTATTAATTGTTGCCGGGAAGCTAGAGTAAGTAGTTCGCCAGTTAATAGTTTGCGCAACGTTGTT
GCCATTGCTGCAGGCATCGTGGTGTCACGCTCGTCGTTTGGTATGGCTTCATTCAGCTCCGGTTCCCAAC
GATCAAGGCGAGTTACATGATCCCCCATATTGTGCAAAAAAGCGGTTAGCTCCTTCGGTCCTCCGATCGT
TGTCAGAAGTAAGTTGGCCGCAGTGTTATCACTCATGGTTATGGCAGCACTGCATAATTCTCTTACTGTC
ATGCCATCCGTAAGATGCTTTTCTGTGACTGGTGAGTACTCAACCAAGTCATTCTGAGAATAGTGTATGC
GGCGACCGAGTTGCTCTTGCCCGGCGTCAACACGGGATAATACCGCGCCACATAGCAGAACTTTAAAAGT
GCTCATCATTGGAAAACGTTCTTCGGGGCGAAAACTCTCAAGGATCTTACCGCTGTTGAGATCCAGTTCG
ATGTAACCCACTCGTGCACCCAACTGATCTTCAGCATCTTTTACTTTCACCAGCGTTTCTGGGTGAGCAA
AAACAGGAAGGCAAAATGCCGCAAAAAAGGGAATAAGGGCGACACGGAAATGTTGAATACTCATACTCTT
CCTTTTTCAATATTATTGAAGCATTTATCAGGGTTATTGTCTCATGAGCGGATACATATTTGAATGTATT
TAGAAAAATAAACAAATAGGGGTTCCGCGCACATTTCCCCGAAAAGTGCCACCTGACGTCTAAGAAACCA
TTATTATCATGACATTAACC
Features (pLannotate 1.2.2; 21 found; start..end, strand, type, name):
     48..125     +  promoter       lacIq promoter: lacI (mutant); In the lacIq allele, a single base change in the promoter boosts expression of the lacI gene about 10-fold.
    126..1208    +  CDS            lacI: lac repressor; lacI; The lac repressor binds to the lac operator to inhibit transcription in E. coli. This inhibition can be relieved by adding lactose or isopropyl-β-D-thiogalactopyranoside (IPTG).
   1221..1242    +  protein_bind   CAP binding site: CAP binding activates transcription in the presence of cAMP. E. coli catabolite activator protein
   1261..1278    +  promoter       tet promoter (fragment): E. coli promoter for tetracycline efflux protein gene
   1451..1479    +  promoter       tac promoter: strong E. coli promoter; hybrid between the trp and lac UV5 promoters
   1487..1503    +  protein_bind   lac operator: The lac repressor binds to the lac operator to inhibit transcription in E. coli. This inhibition can be relieved by adding lactose or isopropyl-β-D-thiogalactopyranoside (IPTG). lac repressor encoded by lacI
   1588..1605    +  CDS            6xHis: 6xHis affinity tag
   1621..2274    +  CDS            GST26_SCHJA: Experimental evidence at protein level: Swiss-Prot protein existence level 1. GST isoenzymes appear to play a central role in the parasite detoxification system. Other functions are also suspected including a role in increasing the solubility of haematin in the parasite gut. From Schistosoma japonicum (Blood fluke).
   2302..2538    +  CDS            SH3RF1 (fragment): SH3R1_BOVIN - Also known as POSH, POSH1 From Bos taurus (Bovine).
   2560..2607    +  terminator     fd terminator (sequence withheld): central terminator from bacteriophage fd (Otsuka and Kunisawa, 1982)
   2612..2824    +  CDS            M13 gene III (fragment) (sequence partly withheld): pIII; III; minor coat protein
   2839..3309    +  CDS            M13 gene III (fragment) (sequence partly withheld): pIII; III; minor coat protein
   3331..3401    +  CDS            TcR (fragment): tetracycline efflux protein; tet; confers resistance to tetracycline
   3643..4023    -  CDS            YPB1_ECOLX: Protein predicted: Swiss-Prot protein existence level 4. From Escherichia coli.
   4040..4191    +  CDS            rop (fragment): Rop protein, which maintains plasmids at low copy number; rop
   4227..4655    -  rep_origin     f1 ori (sequence partly withheld): f1 bacteriophage origin of replication; arrow indicates direction of (+) strand synthesis
   4664..4703    +  CDS            rop (fragment): Rop protein, which maintains plasmids at low copy number; rop
   4805..4945    +  misc_feature   bom: basis of mobility region from pBR322
   5131..5718    -  rep_origin     ori: high-copy-number ColE1/pMB1/pBR322/pUC origin of replication
   5892..6749    -  CDS            bla: BLAT_ECOLX - Experimental evidence at protein level: Swiss-Prot protein existence level 1. TEM-type are the most prevalent beta-lactamases in enterobacteria; they hydrolyze the beta-lactam bond in susceptible beta-lactam antibiotics, thus conferring resistance to penicillins and cephalosporins. TEM-3 and TEM-4 are capable of hydrolyzing cefotaxime and ceftazidime. TEM-5 is capable of hydrolyzing ceftazidime. TEM-6 is capable of hydrolyzing ceftazidime and aztreonam. TEM-8/CAZ-2, TEM- 16/CAZ-7 and TEM-24/CAZ-6 are markedly active against ceftazidime. IRT- 4 shows resistance to beta-lactamase in
   6750..6854    -  promoter       AmpR promoter: bla
