[The description below was written by a language model from this plasmid's Addgene catalogue record and pLannotate feature annotations shown in this document.]
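Description:
pHH0103_SH3RF3-2/2 is a bacterial expression plasmid built on the pHH0103 backbone for producing and purifying a single human SH3 domain, the construct designated SH3RF3-2/2 from SH3RF3 (also known as POSH2). It is about 6.9 kb and is maintained in E. coli under ampicillin selection through a TEM-type beta-lactamase gene with its own promoter. Replication relies on a ColE1/pMB1-family origin accompanied by the pBR322 bom region. The catalogue lists the plasmid as low copy, although only fragments of rop are annotated, split by an inserted f1 phage origin.

The expression cassette is driven by the IPTG-inducible tac promoter with a lac operator. A lacI gene under the lacIq promoter is carried on the same plasmid and supplies abundant repressor for tight control. The open reading frame begins with a 6xHis tag, followed by Schistosoma japonicum glutathione S-transferase and then the roughly 224 bp SH3 insert, cloned between SfiI and NotI sites. This arrangement should yield a His-GST–SH3 fusion suited to affinity purification on nickel or glutathione resins. The automated annotation labels the insert as a fragment of bovine SH3RF1 (POSH), which probably reflects homology between the paralogues rather than its true identity. The depositor notes that sequencing found an F851L difference relative to the reference SH3RF3 protein.

An fd terminator follows the insert. Downstream of it lie M13 gene III fragments and remnants of the tetracycline resistance gene, which appear to be leftovers of a phagemid ancestry and seem not to be part of the expressed product. The plasmid belongs to a collection used for a family-wide analysis of the binding specificities of human SH3 domains.
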