Addgene plasmid #91356: pHH0103_SH3RF3-2/2
Purpose: Protein expression and purification of human SH3 domain construct SH3RF3-2/2
Depositing lab: Sachdev Sidhu. Depositing organization: University of Toronto. Publication: Comprehensive Analysis of the Human SH3 Domain Family Reveals a Wide Variety of Non-canonical Specificities. Teyra J, Huang H, Jain S, Guan X, Dong A, Liu Y, Tempel W, Min J, Tong Y, Kim PM, Bader GD, Sidhu SS. Structure. 2017 Oct 3;25(10):1598-1610.e3. doi: 10.1016/j.str.2017.07.017. Epub 2017 Sep 7. PubMed 28890361.
Backbone
  Vector backbone: pHH0103
  Vector type: Bacterial Expression
Growth in bacteria
  Bacterial resistance: Ampicillin, 100 μg/mL
  Growth temperature: 37°C
  Growth strain: DH5alpha
  Copy number: Low Copy
Gene/Insert
  Gene/Insert name: SH3RF3-2/2
  Species: H. sapiens (human)
  Insert size (bp): 224
  Entrez Gene: SH3RF3 (a.k.a. POSH2, SH3MD4, FLJ00204)
  Cloning method: Restriction Enzyme; 5′ cloning site Sfi1 (unknown if destroyed); 3′ cloning site Not1 (unknown if destroyed)
Terms and licenses: Academic/Nonprofit Terms; Industry Terms: Not Available to Industry
Depositor comments: Addgene NGS results found F851L in the SH3RF3 translation compared to NP_001092759.1
How to cite: pHH0103_SH3RF3-2/2 was a gift from Sachdev Sidhu (Addgene plasmid # 91356 ; http://n2t.net/addgene:91356 ; RRID:Addgene_91356)
