>Addgene plasmid #91356 | pHH0103_SH3RF3-2/2 | depositor partial sequence | sequence record 175844 | insert sequence
GGTACCGAATTCGGATCCGCGCGCTGGAACGTTATCGTGTCGTTGTTTCCTATCCACCACAATCCGAAGC
CGAAATTGAACTGAAAGAAGGTGATATTGTTTTTGTTCATAAAAAACGTGAAGATGGTTGGTACAAAGGT
ACGCTGCAACGTAATGGTCGTACCGGTCTTTTTCCCGGTTCCTTTGTTGAATCCTTCGCGGCCGCTAGCT
AAGTCGACGAGCTC
